Addgene plasmid #80067: pMTB2-NLS-BirA-2A-mCherry_Ras
Purpose: Beta-actin2 promoter driving HA-tagged biotin ligase (BirA) with NLS, a Thosea asigna virus peptide (2A), and membrane-tethered mCherry protein (membCherry); flanked by Tol2 sequences
Depositing lab: Tatjana Sauka-Spengler. Depositing organization: University of Oxford. Publication: Biotagging of Specific Cell Populations in Zebrafish Reveals Gene Regulatory Logic Encoded in the Nuclear Transcriptome. Trinh LA, Chong-Morrison V, Gavriouchkina D, Hochgreb-Hagele T, Senanayake U, Fraser SE, Sauka-Spengler T. Cell Rep. 2017 Apr 11;19(2):425-440. doi: 10.1016/j.celrep.2017.03.045. PubMed 28402863.
Backbone
  Vector backbone: pMT
  Backbone size w/o insert (bp): 6306
  Total vector size (bp): 8392
  Vector type: Bacterial Expression ; zebrafish biotagging
Growth in bacteria
  Bacterial resistance: Ampicillin, 100 μg/mL
  Growth temperature: 37°C
  Growth strain: DH5alpha
  Copy number: High Copy
Gene/Insert
  Gene/Insert name: Biotin ligase (BirA) with nuclear localization signal (NLS), a Thosea asigna virus peptide (2A), and mCherry protein
  Species: D. rerio (zebrafish)
  Insert size (bp): 2086
  Promoter: Beta-actin2
  Tag / fusion protein: 3x HA (N terminal on insert)
  Cloning method: Gibson Cloning
  Sequencing primers: 5′ atttaggtgacactatagaagag; 3′ taatacgactcactatagggag
Terms and licenses: Academic/Nonprofit Terms; Industry Terms: Not Available to Industry
How to cite: pMTB2-NLS-BirA-2A-mCherry_Ras was a gift from Tatjana Sauka-Spengler (Addgene plasmid # 80067 ; http://n2t.net/addgene:80067 ; RRID:Addgene_80067)
