[The description below was written by a language model from this plasmid's Addgene catalogue record, the feature table of its GenBank file and pLannotate feature annotations shown in this document.]
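Description:
pMTB2-NLS-BirA-2A-mCherry_Ras is an 8.4 kb Tol2 transposon plasmid built on the pMT backbone for zebrafish transgenesis as part of a "biotagging" toolkit. It is propagated in E. coli as a high-copy plasmid through a ColE1/pUC-type origin and selected with ampicillin (AmpR, β-lactamase). The backbone also carries pBluescript-like remnants, including an f1 origin, lac promoter/operator, lacZα and MCS fragments, and T3, T7 and SP6 phage promoters. The catalogue entry states that the expression cassette is flanked by Tol2 sequences, which would allow transposase-mediated integration into the fish genome. These arms were not picked up by the automated annotation. The beta-actin2 promoter is likewise represented only by a short match to a chicken β-actin promoter fragment upstream of the coding region.

The payload is a single open reading frame driven by the broadly active beta-actin2 promoter. It encodes E. coli biotin ligase BirA, carrying an N-terminal 3xHA tag (listed in the catalogue but not annotated) and an SV40 large T nuclear localisation signal. This is followed by a Thosea asigna virus 2A peptide and then mCherry fused to a C-terminal H-Ras fragment, with an SV40 polyadenylation signal annotated downstream on the opposite strand. Ribosomal skipping at the 2A yields two separate proteins: nuclear-targeted BirA and a membrane-tethered red reporter that marks expressing cells. In the biotagging approach, BirA is expected to biotinylate a co-expressed acceptor-tagged protein, although the record does not describe that partner. This supports the isolation of tagged material, such as nuclei, from specific cell populations for transcriptome analysis. The accompanying GenBank record covers only 888 bp, annotating just a Kozak sequence and the NLS.
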