Features (pLannotate 1.2.2; 21 found; start..end, strand, type, name):
    353..941     +  rep_origin     ori: high-copy-number ColE1/pMB1/pBR322/pUC origin of replication
   1124..1216    +  CDS            lacI (fragment): lac repressor; lacI; The lac repressor binds to the lac operator to inhibit transcription in E. coli. This inhibition can be relieved by adding lactose or isopropyl-β-D-thiogalactopyranoside (IPTG).
   1229..1250    +  protein_bind   CAP binding site: CAP binding activates transcription in the presence of cAMP. E. coli catabolite activator protein
   1265..1295    +  promoter       lac promoter: promoter for the E. coli lac operon
   1303..1319    +  protein_bind   lac operator: The lac repressor binds to the lac operator to inhibit transcription in E. coli. This inhibition can be relieved by adding lactose or isopropyl-β-D-thiogalactopyranoside (IPTG). lac repressor encoded by lacI
   1364..1382    +  promoter       T3 promoter: promoter for bacteriophage T3 RNA polymerase
   1395..1435    +  misc_feature   MCS (fragment): pBluescript multiple cloning site
   2840..2864    +  promoter       chicken β-actin promoter (fragment): contains a 21-bp deletion relative to the standard chicken β-actin promoter
   4383..4401    +  promoter       SP6 promoter: promoter for bacteriophage SP6 RNA polymerase
   4623..4643    +  CDS            SV40 NLS: nuclear localization signal of SV40 (simian virus 40) large T antigen
   4650..5612    +  CDS            birA: BIRA_ECOLI - Also known as bioR, dhbB. Experimental evidence at protein level: Swiss-Prot protein existence level 1. Acts both as a biotin--[acetyl-CoA-carboxylase] ligase and a biotin-operon repressor. In the presence of ATP, BirA activates biotin to form the BirA-biotinyl-5'-adenylate (BirA-bio-5'-AMP or holoBirA) complex. HoloBirA can either transfer the biotinyl moiety to the biotin carboxyl carrier protein (BCCP) subunit of acetyl-CoA carboxylase, or bind to the biotin operator site and inhibit transcription of the operon. From Escherichia coli (strain K12).
   5628..5677    +  CDS            T2A (fragment): 2A peptide from Thosea asigna virus capsid protein Eukaryotic ribosomes fail to insert a peptide bond between the Gly and Pro residues, yielding separate polypeptides.
   5688..6395    +  CDS            mCherry: mCherry is a basic (constitutively fluorescent) red fluorescent protein published in 2004, derived from Discosoma sp.. It is reported to be a very rapidly-maturing monomer with low acid sensitivity.
   6411..6473    +  CDS            H-Ras (fragment): human small GTPase proto-oncoprotein
   6481..6498    -  promoter       T7 promoter (fragment): promoter for bacteriophage T7 RNA polymerase
   6512..6530    -  promoter       T7 promoter: promoter for bacteriophage T7 RNA polymerase
   6537..6671    -  polyA_signal   SV40 poly(A) signal: SV40 polyadenylation signal
   6968..7123    +  CDS            lacZα (fragment): LacZα fragment of β-galactosidase; lacZ fragment
   7128..7556    +  rep_origin     f1 ori (sequence partly withheld): f1 bacteriophage origin of replication; arrow indicates direction of (+) strand synthesis
   7609..7713    +  promoter       AmpR promoter: bla
   7714..182     +  CDS            AmpR (across the origin): β-lactamase; bla; confers resistance to ampicillin, carbenicillin, and related antibiotics
>Addgene plasmid #80067 | pMTB2-NLS-BirA-2A-mCherry_Ras | depositor full sequence | sequence record 152621 | pMTB2-NLS-BirA-2A-mCherry_Ras sequence 8392 bps
GGTTTATTGCTGATAAATCTGGAGCCGGTGAGCGTGGGTCTCGCGGTATCATTGCAGCACTGGGGCCAGA
TGGTAAGCCCTCCCGTATCGTAGTTATCTACACGACGGGGAGTCAGGCAACTATGGATGAACGAAATAGA
CAGATCGCTGAGATAGGTGCCTCACTGATTAAGCATTGGTAACTGTCAGACCAAGTTTACTCATATATAC
TTTAGATTGATTTAAAACTTCATTTTTAATTTAAAAGGATCTAGGTGAAGATCCTTTTTGATAATCTCAT
GACCAAAATCCCTTAACGTGAGTTTTCGTTCCACTGAGCGTCAGACCCCGTAGAAAAGATCAAAGGATCT
TCTTGAGATCCTTTTTTTCTGCGCGTAATCTGCTGCTTGCAAACAAAAAAACCACCGCTACCAGCGGTGG
TTTGTTTGCCGGATCAAGAGCTACCAACTCTTTTTCCGAAGGTAACTGGCTTCAGCAGAGCGCAGATACC
AAATACTGTCCTTCTAGTGTAGCCGTAGTTAGGCCACCACTTCAAGAACTCTGTAGCACCGCCTACATAC
CTCGCTCTGCTAATCCTGTTACCAGTGGCTGCTGCCAGTGGCGATAAGTCGTGTCTTACCGGGTTGGACT
CAAGACGATAGTTACCGGATAAGGCGCAGCGGTCGGGCTGAACGGGGGGTTCGTGCACACAGCCCAGCTT
GGAGCGAACGACCTACACCGAACTGAGATACCTACAGCGTGAGCTATGAGAAAGCGCCACGCTTCCCGAA
GGGAGAAAGGCGGACAGGTATCCGGTAAGCGGCAGGGTCGGAACAGGAGAGCGCACGAGGGAGCTTCCAG
GGGGAAACGCCTGGTATCTTTATAGTCCTGTCGGGTTTCGCCACCTCTGACTTGAGCGTCGATTTTTGTG
ATGCTCGTCAGGGGGGCGGAGCCTATGGAAAAACGCCAGCAACGCGGCCTTTTTACGGTTCCTGGCCTTT
TGCTGGCCTTTTGCTCACATGTTCTTTCCTGCGTTATCCCCTGATTCTGTGGATAACCGTATTACCGCCT
TTGAGTGAGCTGATACCGCTCGCCGCAGCCGAACGACCGAGCGCAGCGAGTCAGTGAGCGAGGAAGCGGA
AGAGCGCCCAATACGCAAACCGCCTCTCCCCGCGCGTTGGCCGATTCATTAATGCAGCTGGCACGACAGG
TTTCCCGACTGGAAAGCGGGCAGTGAGCGCAACGCAATTAATGTGAGTTAGCTCACTCATTAGGCACCCC
AGGCTTTACACTTTATGCTTCCGGCTCGTATGTTGTGTGGAATTGTGAGCGGATAACAATTTCACACAGG
AAACAGCTATGACCATGATTACGCCAAGCGCGCAATTAACCCTCACTAAAGGGAACAAAAGCTGGAGCTC
CACCGCGGTGGCGGCCGCTCTAGAACTAGTGGATCTGCTGGGCTTGCTGAAGGTAGGGGGTCAAGAACCA
GAGGTGTAAAGTACTTGAGTAATTTTACTTGATTACTGTACTTAAGTATTATTTTTGGGGATTTTTACTT
TACTTGAGTACAATTAAAAATCAATACTTTTACTTTTACTTAATTACATTTTTTTAGAAAAAAAAGTACT
TTTTACTCCTTACAATTTTATTTACAGTCAAAAAGTACTTATTTTTTGGAGATCACTTGGGCCCGGCTCG
AGGGCCTAGTCATTACCTATACTCAACGTTTACTCTGAGAAACTTCCATATTTTAGAGGTAAAATGCTCA
GAATTGTAAAAAGTCTTGTCAAAATACTTGGAATTTGCCAAAAACAAAATAAAAGTCACATCACCTCATT
GTCCTTGGTATCAGCAAGCACTTTTAACACAATCAGCTGTTTTTGTTTATAACTCCCACTGAAGGCCATG
TGCATTACTCCCAAGTTACACAGTAAAAAGTCACATGTAGTTTATCATGATCACTGCTGCTCAAGCACAG
CTTTATCTGTTATTCAGTGTGGCAATATCTGAAATGTGTGCAAAATATTATTTATTGTAGCTGATCACCA
ACACTTTCAGTGTTTTTTTTTTCTACTTTTAATGAGAATTATGTTCTTAGGATTTATCCTTATAAACCTC
TTTAAAAAGAAATGTTATGTCTGCATAGACACGACATGAAATTATGAACAGAAAATTTAACTATTTAAGA
TCAAGACTTGACATATAACATTTCTAATGAACATTAAACCTGAGGTAGGCCCACTTGCAAAAATGTAACT
GCTATCACTCACTTTATACATCATTGTGTAACTTGTACACACAAAAATAGTGAAGCAATGTGGCATGGAA
TGCAGGTCCCATTCATTCAAAGTTATTAAAGCACTTTCTTAAAGTGCATTACTACTGAGCTAAGACCAGC
TAGTTGCTCATACAACATACTACAAGTAGTGTCATCCTAATTTGGATAAAAAAAATGTCCATTTTATACA
TGGAAAAGTACTCATTAGATCCCCCATTGTTTGTATTACGGTATTTCGTGAACACAAGAGGTAAATGACC
TACAGAGCTGCTGTTGTGTTAGATTGAAAACACAACACAGGATCATGGAGGCATCCATCATTATGACGCA
TTCTGCCACTTGTAACTCTGCACAGACTTTTTGAAAAGTTTAATTGAGTCTTGGCGTTGTCGCAGAAAAA
TACGAAAAATTCTGTGTTAAAATTTGCAAATAAAAATTCCAGTTTTATAGGAAATCGCCATGGCCTTGTT
CTTTAACCAGTTAAGCTTCCCCTTCTTTCACTCTCAAGTTGCAAGAAGCAAGTGTAGCAATGTGCACGCG
ACAGCCGGGTGTGTGACGCTGGACCAATCAGAGCACAGAGCTCCGAAAGTTTACCTTTTATGGCTAGAGC
CGGGTATGTGCCGTCATATAAAAGAGCGCGCCCAGCTTTTCAGCCTCACTTTGAGCTCCTCCACACGCAG
CTAGTGCGGAATATCATCTGCTTGTAACCCATTCTCTTAAGTCGACAACCCCCCAAACCCAAGGTGAGTT
GGTTTTACAGTTTTTAAGCGTTTAATTATAGTTTCTATCTATTAATGTTAAGTAAAATGTGTAAATGGAT
AAATATGATTTGATGAAGTCTTTAGACAGTTCATAACGGTCTCTTTGTAGTTATCTACTAGGTTTGATTT
ATAAGTGGTGGTTCTTTTGATAATCTATGTTACATTTAATAAATATTGGCTGTATCTTAACTTTTTTGTA
GCGTTAGTGGATGTGGCAGGTGAGAATGTCGGTAATTTAACGTGACCAGTCGTAGGCACGACATTGAACA
TTGAATAGGCCGGTGTGAAATGGGTGTTAAGTCTTAATATAAAGTTGTGTTCTGGCTAATCTCTCTTTAA
CAGCCATAAATGTGATTTTTAACTACAGTTTTGAGGGTGCTGGTGAGCATGTTGCACACTTGATGGATAG
CCGGCATGGGAAGTTCTTTGTGCAGGCAGTGCTGCAGCAGGGTGTGACCTACTTTAGCTAGCCGGCTAAC
CAGCTCTCATCTGATGTAACGTAAACCCCATCAATCTAACATCGGCTCATTCGTGCTTTATAAGATCGAA
GATCTTGTTATTAGTAACGGGTATTGGCATTTAGTTTTAACTTGGTTAATTTTCTTTTTGTTATGTGTTC
TATTTAAATGTAGCCTGCAGCCCCCTCTGTCTTTAATGAAGCTGAAGATTAACGTTAACGTTAGTGAAGT
GTTGTATCCGCTATGAAAGATTTGAATTTTAGAGGTGTGGTCCACTTTAATAACGGCTGCGGAGTTCTCT
GGCTGCACTTCAGCCGCTGTGACTGTCGAAGCAGAGCCCATCAGTTTTTCAGGATCTCGGTGATTTTTGA
GGCTAGACTATGAACTGAACCGACTGAGAGTGACCGTCCAGAAATGCTTTAGTGTGAAGTCTCCGCTCAC
GAGGAGTCCGTGGACTGACTGCAGATCTGTGACGCAGTAACACCCGGCGGCAGACACCCGTTGAAATGCG
GTTGTGTAATTGATCGCAGGCGAGGGTGGAAGAGGATGTGAAACTTCATTTGTGTAAAATTTAGGGAGTG
GTCCTGGTGTGATGAATGTCGAAATCTGTTCCTTTTTACTGAGCCCTACGACTCTGGCTGAGTGCCACAC
CGCCGGCAGCCGCAAAGCGGCTCAAACCATTGCCTTTTATGGTAATAATGAGAGAATGCAGAGGGACTTC
CTTTGTCTGGCATATCTGAGGCGCGCGCTGTCACTAGCGCCCACCAGCGGTCAGACTGTAGAATGCAGAG
CAAAACAGGAAGTTGACTCCAGATGGTCACATGCTTGCTGAAACGCCTCTCCCTGGCAGCAGTGCAATTC
TAACAGTTTCCCTTTCTTTTACAGTTCAGCCATCCTAGGCCTATTTAGGTGACACTATAGAAGAGTACAA
GCTACTTGTTCTTTTTGCAGGATCCCATCGATTCGAATTCAAGGTTAAGCGGCCGCAAGCTAGATTGGCA
TTCCGGTACTGTTGGTAAAGCCACCATGGCCACCTATGACGTCCCAGATTACGCAAGTTTGCCCGGGTAT
GATGTTCCTGATTATGCTAGCCTCCCGGGTTACGATGTGCCCGACTATGCCTCACTTCCAGGCAGATCTC
CTCCAAAAAAGAAGAGAAAGGTACGATCTATGAAGGATAACACCGTGCCACTGAAATTGATTGCCCTGTT
AGCGAACGGTGAATTTCACTCTGGCGAGCAGTTGGGTGAAACGCTGGGAATGAGCCGGGCGGCTATTAAT
AAACACATTCAGACACTGCGTGACTGGGGCGTTGATGTCTTTACCGTTCCGGGTAAAGGATACAGCCTGC
CTGAGCCTATCCAGTTACTTAATGCTAAACAGATATTGGGTCAGCTGGATGGCGGTAGTGTAGCCGTGCT
GCCAGTGATTGACTCCACGAATCAGTACCTTCTTGATCGTATCGGAGAGCTTAAATCGGGCGATGCTTGC
ATTGCAGAATACCAGCAGGCTGGCCGTGGTCGCCGGGGTCGGAAATGGTTTTCGCCTTTTGGCGCAAACT
TATATTTGTCGATGTTCTGGCGTCTGGAACAAGGCCCGGCGGCGGCGATTGGTTTAAGTCTGGTTATCGG
TATCGTGATGGCGGAAGTATTACGCAAGCTGGGTGCAGATAAAGTTCGTGTTAAATGGCCTAATGACCTC
TATCTGCAGGATCGCAAGCTGGCAGGCATTCTGGTGGAGCTGACTGGCAAAACTGGCGATGCGGCGCAAA
TAGTCATTGGAGCCGGGATCAACATGGCAATGCGCCGTGTTGAAGAGAGTGTCGTTAATCAGGGGTGGAT
CACGCTGCAGGAAGCGGGGATCAATCTCGATCGTAATACGTTGGCGGCCATGCTAATACGTGAATTACGT
GCTGCGTTGGAACTCTTCGAACAAGAAGGATTGGCACCTTATCTGTCGCGCTGGGAAAAGCTGGATAATT
TTATTAATCGCCCAGTGAAACTTATCATTGGTGATAAAGAAATATTTGGCATTTCACGCGGAATAGACAA
ACAGGGGGCTTTATTACTTGAGCAGGATGGAATAATAAAACCCTGGATGGGCGGTGAAATATCCCTGCGT
AGTGCAGAAAAAGATATCGGATCAGGAGAGGGCAGGGGAAGTCTTCTAACATGCGGGGACGTGGAGGAAA
ATCCCGGGCCCAGATCTATGGTGAGCAAGGGCGAGGAGGATAACATGGCCATCATCAAGGAGTTCATGCG
CTTCAAGGTGCACATGGAGGGCTCCGTGAACGGCCACGAGTTCGAGATCGAGGGCGAGGGCGAGGGCCGC
CCCTACGAGGGCACCCAGACCGCCAAGCTGAAGGTGACCAAGGGTGGCCCCCTGCCCTTCGCCTGGGACA
TCCTGTCCCCTCAGTTCATGTACGGCTCCAAGGCCTACGTGAAGCACCCCGCCGACATCCCCGACTACTT
GAAGCTGTCCTTCCCCGAGGGCTTCAAGTGGGAGCGCGTGATGAACTTCGAGGACGGCGGCGTGGTGACC
GTGACCCAGGACTCCTCCCTGCAGGACGGCGAGTTCATCTACAAGGTGAAGCTGCGCGGCACCAACTTCC
CCTCCGACGGCCCCGTAATGCAGAAGAAGACCATGGGCTGGGAGGCCTCCTCCGAGCGGATGTACCCCGA
GGACGGCGCCCTGAAGGGCGAGATCAAGCAGAGGCTGAAGCTGAAGGACGGCGGCCACTACGACGCTGAG
GTCAAGACCACCTACAAGGCCAAGAAGCCCGTGCAGCTGCCCGGCGCCTACAACGTCAACATCAAGTTGG
ACATCACCTCCCACAACGAGGACTACACCATCGTGGAACAGTACGAACGCGCCGAGGGCCGCCACTCCAC
CGGCGGCATGGACGAGCTGTACAAGGGAGGAGGAAGATCTAAGCTGAACCCTCCTGATGAGAGTGGCCCC
GGCTGCATGAGCTGCAAGTGTGTGCTCTCCTGATCTAGAACTATAGTGAGTCGTATTACGTATCCGGACT
CCCTATAGTGAGTCGTATTAACCGGTGATCCAGACATGATAAGATACATTGATGAGTTTGGACAAACCAC
AACTAGAATGCAGTGAAAAAAATGCTTTATTTGTGAAATTTGTGATGCTATTGCTTTATTTGTAACCATT
ATAAGCTGCAATAAACAAGTTAACAACAACAATTGCATTCATTTTATGTTTCAGGTTCAGGGGGAGGTGT
GGGAGGTTTTTTGATATCCCGGGTTTAAACGCATGCAGATCTAATACTCAAGTACAATTTTAATGGAGTA
CTTTTTTACTTTTACTCAAGTAAGATTCTAGCCAGATACTTTTACTTTTAATTGAGTAAAATTTTCCCTA
AGTACTTGTACTTTCACTTGAGTAAAATTTTTGAGTACTTTTTACACCTCTGTCAAGAACCATATGCCGG
TACCCAATCGCCCTATAGGACGTCGTATTACGCGCGCTCACTGGCCGTCGTTTTACAACGTCGTGACTGG
GAAAACCCTGGCGTTACCCAACTTAATCGCCTTGCAGCACATCCCCCTTTCGCCAGCTGGCGTAATAGCG
AAGAGGCCCGCACCGATCGCCCTTCCCAACAGTTGCGCAGCCTGAATGGCGAATGGG
[124 nt withheld, positions 7128-7251]
C
[91 nt withheld, positions 7253-7343]
A
[49 nt withheld, positions 7345-7393]
CCTTTGACGTTGGAGTCCACGTTCTTT
[37 nt withheld, positions 7421-7457]
ACCCTATCTCGGTCTATTCTTTTGATTTATAAGGGATTTTGCCGATTTCGGCCTATTGGTTAAAAAATGA
GCTGATTTAACAAAAATTTAACGCGAATTTTAACAAAATATTAACGCTTACAATTTAGGTGGCACTTTTC
GGGGAAATGTGCGCGGAACCCCTATTTGTTTATTTTTCTAAATACATTCAAATATGTATCCGCTCATGAG
ACAATAACCCTGATAAATGCTTCAATAATATTGAAAAAGGAAGAGTATGAGTATTCAACATTTCCGTGTC
GCCCTTATTCCCTTTTTTGCGGCATTTTGCCTTCCTGTTTTTGCTCACCCAGAAACGCTGGTGAAAGTAA
AAGATGCTGAAGATCAGTTGGGTGCACGAGTGGGTTACATCGAACTGGATCTCAACAGCGGTAAGATCCT
TGAGAGTTTTCGCCCCGAAGAACGTTTTCCAATGATGAGCACTTTTAAAGTTCTGCTATGTGGCGCGGTA
TTATCCCGTATTGACGCCGGGCAAGAGCAACTCGGTCGCCGCATACACTATTCTCAGAATGACTTGGTTG
AGTACTCACCAGTCACAGAAAAGCATCTTACGGATGGCATGACAGTAAGAGAATTATGCAGTGCTGCCAT
AACCATGAGTGATAACACTGCGGCCAACTTACTTCTGACAACGATCGGAGGACCGAAGGAGCTAACCGCT
TTTTTGCACAACATGGGGGATCATGTAACTCGCCTTGATCGTTGGGAACCGGAGCTGAATGAAGCCATAC
CAAACGACGAGCGTGACACCACGATGCCTGTAGCAATGGCAACAACGTTGCGCAAACTATTAACTGGCGA
ACTACTTACTCTAGCTTCCCGGCAACAATTAATAGACTGGATGGAGGCGGATAAAGTTGCAGGACCACTT
CTGCGCTCGGCCCTTCCGGCTGGCT
