LOCUS       Exported 888 bp ds-DNA linear SYN 25-MAY-2021
DEFINITION  Beta-actin2 promoter driving HA-tagged biotin ligase (BirA) with
            NLS, a Thosea asigna virus peptide (2A), and membrane-tethered
            mCherry protein (membCherry); flanked by Tol2 sequences.
ACCESSION   .
VERSION     .
KEYWORDS    pMTB2-NLS-BirA-2A-mCherry_Ras
SOURCE      synthetic DNA construct
  ORGANISM  synthetic DNA construct
REFERENCE   1 (bases 1 to 888)
  AUTHORS   Trinh LA, Chong-Morrison V, Gavriouchkina D, Hochgreb-Hagele T,
            Senanayake U, Fraser SE, Sauka-Spengler T
  TITLE     Biotagging of Specific Cell Populations in Zebrafish Reveals Gene
            Regulatory Logic Encoded in the Nuclear Transcriptome.
  JOURNAL   Cell Rep. 2017 Apr 11;19(2):425-440. doi:
            10.1016/j.celrep.2017.03.045.
  PUBMED    28402863
REFERENCE   2 (bases 1 to 888)
  AUTHORS   .
  TITLE     Direct Submission
  JOURNAL   Exported May 25, 2021 from SnapGene Server 1.1.58
            http://www.snapgene.com
FEATURES             Location/Qualifiers
     source          1..888
                     /organism="synthetic DNA construct"
                     /mol_type="other DNA"
     regulatory      73..82
                     /regulatory_class="other"
                     /note="vertebrate consensus sequence for strong initiation
                     of translation (Kozak, 1987)"
     CDS             196..216
                     /codon_start=1
                     /product="nuclear localization signal of SV40 (simian virus
                     40) large T antigen"
                     /label=SV40 NLS
                     /translation="PKKKRKV"
ORIGIN
        1 caggatccca tcgattcgaa ttcaaggtta agcggccgca agctagattg gcattccggt
       61 actgttggta aagccaccat ggccacctat gacgtcccag attacgcaag tttgcccggg
      121 tatgatgttc ctgattatgc tagcctcccg ggttacgatg tgcccgacta tgcctcactt
      181 ccaggcagat ctcctccaaa aaagaagaga aaggtacgat ctatgaagga taacaccgtg
      241 ccactgaaat tgattgccct gttagcgaac ggtgaatttc actctggcga gcagttgggt
      301 gaaacgctgg gaatgagccg ggcggctatt aataaacaca ttcagacact gcgtgactgg
      361 ggcgttgatg tctttaccgt tccgggtaaa ggatacagcc tgcctgagcc tatccagtta
      421 cttaatgcta aacagatatt gggtcagctg gatggcggta gtgtagccgt gctgccagtg
      481 attgactcca cgaatcagta ccttcttgat cgtatcggag agcttaaatc gggcgatgct
      541 tgcattgcag aataccagca ggctggccgt ggtcgccggg gtcggaaatg gttttcgcct
      601 tttggcgcaa acttatattt gtcgatgttc tggcgtctgg aacaaggccc ggcggcggcg
      661 attggtttaa gtctggttat cggtatcgtg atggcggaag tattacgcaa gctgggtgca
      721 gataaagttc gtgttaaatg gcctaatgac ctctatctgc aggatcgcaa gctggcaggc
      781 attctggtgg agctgactgg caaaactggc gatgcggcgc aaatagtcat tggagccggg
      841 atcaacatgg caatgcgccg tgttgaagag agtgtcgtta atcagggg
//
