>Addgene plasmid #80067 | pMTB2-NLS-BirA-2A-mCherry_Ras | addgene partial sequence | sequence record 157444 | EBV-rev 5'-GTGGTTTGTCCAAACTCATC-3'
GGTTAATACGACTCACTATAGGGAGTCCGGATACGTAATACGACTCACTATAGTTCTAGATCAGGAGAGC
ACACACTTGCAGCTCATGCAGCCGGGGCCACTCTCATCAGGAGGGTTCAGCTTAGATCTTCCTCCTCCCT
TGTACAGCTCGTCCATGCCGCCGGTGGAGTGGCGGCCCTCGGCGCGTTCGTACTGTTCCACGATGGTGTA
GTCCTCGTTGTGGGAGGTGATGTCCAACTTGATGTTGACGTTGTAGGCGCCGGGCAGCTGCACGGGCTTC
TTGGCCTTGTAGGTGGTCTTGACCTCAGCGTCGTAGTGGCCGCCGTCCTTCAGCTTCAGCCTCTGCTTGA
TCTCGCCCTTCAGGGCGCCGTCCTCGGGGTACATCCGCTCGGAGGAGGCCTCCCAGCCCATGGTCTTCTT
CTGCATTACGGGGCCGTCGGAGGGGAAGTTGGTGCCGCGCAGCTTCACCTTGTAGATGAACTCGCCGTCC
TGCAGGGAGGAGTCCTGGGTCACGGTCACCACGCCGCCGTCCTCGAAGTTCATCACGCGCTCCCACTTGA
AGCCCTCGGGGAAGGACAGCTTCAAGTAGTCGGGGATGTCGGCGGGGTGCTTCACGTAGGCCTTGGAGCC
GTACATGAACTGAGGGGACAGGATGTCCCAGGCGAAGGGCAGGGGGCCACCCTTGGTCACCTTCAGCTTG
GCGGTCTGGGTGCCCTCGTAGGGGCGGCCCTCGCCCTCGCCCTCGATCTCGAACTCGTGGCCGTTCACGG
AGCCCTCCATGTGCACCTTGAAGCGCATGAACTCCTTGATGATGGCCATGTTATCCTCCTCGCCCTTGCT
CACCATAGATCTGGGCCCGGGATTTTCCTCCACGTCCCCGCATGTTAGAAGACTTCCCCTGCCCTCTCCT
GATCCGATATCTTTTTCTGCACTACGCAGGGATATTTCACCGCCCATCCAGGGTTTTATTATTCCATCCT
GCTCAAGTAATAAAG
